>Addgene plasmid #201032 | AAV-EF1a-FLEx-ASAP4b-Kv-WPRE | addgene full sequence | sequence record 401143 | Addgene NGS Result
CCTGCAGGCAGCTGCGCGCTCGCTCGCTCACTGAGGCCGCCCGGGCGTCGGGCGACCTTTGGTCGCCCGG
CCTCAGTGAGCGAGCGAGCGCGCAGAGAGGGAGTGGCCAACTCCATCACTAGGGGTTCCTGCGGCCGCAC
GCGTAAGCTTTGCAAAGATGGATAAAGTTTTAAACAGAGAGGAATCTTTGCAGCTAATGGACCTTCTAGG
TCTTGAAAGGAGTGGGAATTGGCTCCGGTGCCCGTCAGTGGGCAGAGCGCACATCGCCCACAGTCCCCGA
GAAGTTGGGGGGAGGGGTCGGCAATTGAACCGGTGCCTAGAGAAGGTGGCGCGGGGTAAACTGGGAAAGT
GATGTCGTGTACTGGCTCCGCCTTTTTCCCGAGGGTGGGGGAGAACCGTATATAAGTGCAGTAGTCGCCG
TGAACGTTCTTTTTCGCAACGGGTTTGCCGCCAGAACACAGGTAAGTGCCGTGTGTGGTTCCCGCGGGCC
TGGCCTCTTTACGGGTTATGGCCCTTGCGTGCCTTGAATTACTTCCACCTGGCTGCAGTACGTGATTCTT
GATCCCGAGCTTCGGGTTGGAAGTGGGTGGGAGAGTTCGAGGCCTTGCGCTTAAGGAGCCCCTTCGCCTC
GTGCTTGAGTTGAGGCCTGGCCTGGGCGCTGGGGCCGCCGCGTGCGAATCTGGTGGCACCTTCGCGCCTG
TCTCGCTGCTTTCGATAAGTCTCTAGCCATTTAAAATTTTTGATGACCTGCTGCGACGCTTTTTTTCTGG
CAAGATAGTCTTGTAAATGCGGGCCAAGATCTGCACACTGGTATTTCGGTTTTTGGGGCCGCGGGCGGCG
ACGGGGCCCGTGCGTCCCAGCGCACATGTTCGGCGAGGCGGGGCCTGCGAGCGCGGCCACCGAGAATCGG
ACGGGGGTAGTCTCAAGCTGGCCGGCCTGCTCTGGTGCCTGGCCTCGCGCCGCCGTGTATCGCCCCGCCC
TGGGCGGCAAGGCTGGCCCGGTCGGCACCAGTTGCGTGAGCGGAAAGATGGCCGCTTCCCGGCCCTGCTG
CAGGGAGCTCAAAATGGAGGACGCGGCGCTCGGGAGAGCGGGCGGGTGAGTCACCCACACAAAGGAAAAG
GGCCTTTCCGTCCTCAGCCGTCGCTTCATGTGACTCCACGGAGTACCGGGCGCCGTCCAGGCACCTCGAT
TAGTTCTCGAGCTTTTGGAGTACGTCGTCTTTAGGTTGGGGGGAGGGGTTTTATGCGATGGAGTTTCCCC
ACACTGAGTGGGTGGAGACTGAAGTTAGGCCAGCTTGGCACTTGATGTAATTCTCCTTGGAATTTGCCCT
TTTTGAGTTTGGATCTTGGTTCATTCTCAAGCCTCAGACAGTGGTTCAAAGTTTTTTTCTTCCATTTCAG
GTGTCGTGAGGTACCGGATCCTCTAGAGTCGACTCCGGAATAACTTCGTATAGGATACTTTATACGAAGT
TATGCAGAATGGTAGCTGGATTGTAGCTGCTATTAGCAATATGAAACCTCTTAATAACTTCGTATAGCAT
ACATTATACGAAGTTATGGCGCGCCTCATTAAAAGCGGGTCGCTTCCGGAAAATCGGTCGCGCAGCTAAT
AAAGCTATCAATGCTGCTCATGCTGCGCATATCAATCACGCCTTCGGTGCGCGCCGGCAGCGGCGCCACC
GGGCTCGGCATGCTGCTCATTTCCAGTTCTTCCGGCGGTTTGCTCTGCGGCGCCATTTCTTTGGTGTTCA
GAATCGGCTGGCTCTGACGCGTGGAAGATCCAGATGAACCTGAAGAACCCTTAAGGGTTACCACTTCAAG
TTGTTTCTTCTGTGAAGCCAGCTGACCTATTCTTATTAAGATAACAATTCTCAGAACTCGAAGAAGAGTA
ACCATCTGCGGCATCTGATCTGTGTTATATTCCAGTTTATGCCCCAGAATGTTGCCATCTTCTTTAAAAT
CGGTGCCTTTCAGTTCAATGCGGTTCACCAGGGTATCGCCTTCAAATTTCACCACCGCGCGGGTTTTATA
TTTGCCATCATCTTTAAAGCTAATGGTGCGTTCCTGCACATAGCCTTCCGGCATCGCGCTTTTAAAAAAA
TCATGGCGTTTCATATGATCCGGATAGCGGCTAAAGCACTGCACGCCATAGGTTAAGGTGGTCACCAGGG
TCGGCCACGGCACCGGTAGTTTGCCGGTGGTGCAAATAAATTTCAGGGTCAGTTTGCCAATGGTCGCATC
GCCTTCGCCTTCGCCGCGCACGCTAAATTTATGGCCGTTCACATCGCCATCCAGTTCCACCAGAATCGGC
ACCACGCCGGTAAACAGTTCTTCGCCCTGGCTCGCGCTGCCGCCGGTGCCGCCATACAGTTCATCCATGC
CGTGTGTAATGCCCGCTGCGGTCACAAATTCCAGCAGCACCATGTGATCGCGTTTTTCGTTCGGATCTTT
GCTCAGCACGGTCTGGTGGCTCAGATAATGGTTATCCGGCAGCAGCACCGGGCCATCGCCAATCGGGGTG
TTCTGCTGATAATGATCCGCCAGCTGCACGCTGCCATCTTCCACGTTATGGCGCACGGTAAAGTTCGCTT
TAATGCCGTTTTTCTGTTTATCCGCGGTAATATACACGTTACCATCAACGGGTGTACCGTCAGAGAAGGA
GTAGGTCATATTAATTAGCAGAGTGCCCACTACTATGACTGCATCCAAAGTATTCAGTTTGGACCGGAAA
TAGTTCTTGAAGCCTTCAACAAACACTCTCATGAGAACATCAACAAGGAAGAAGAGTGCTATAGCCAGGG
AAACACCTTCAAGAATCTCTCTAATGCCTCTTTTCTTCTCACTGATGGCCAGATCCACAATCACCACTAT
GATGTCTACAATGATAAGCACAACTCCAAATACTCTGAATCCAAATGACATCACAAACGGGGAAATTTTT
CTCCTAATGGTATTGGAACAGCTGTCTTGTTCATTACCCTCATCACGACCATCATCAATCTTTATCGTGG
GCTCATCTGCTGTTGGAGAGCTCGAAGTTTTAGTGAGCTCTGACCCCTGTTCATACCTCACAGTCGTCTC
CATGGTGGCGCTAGCATAACTTCGTATAAAGTATCCTATACGAAGTTATTTGCCTTAACCCAGAAATTAT
CACTGTTATTCTTTAGAATGGTGCAAAGAATAACTTCGTATAATGTATGCTATACGAAGTTATGAATTCG
ATATCAAGCTTATCGATAATCAACCTCTGGATTACAAAATTTGTGAAAGATTGACTGGTATTCTTAACTA
TGTTGCTCCTTTTACGCTATGTGGATACGCTGCTTTAATGCCTTTGTATCATGCTATTGCTTCCCGTATG
GCTTTCATTTTCTCCTCCTTGTATAAATCCTGGTTGCTGTCTCTTTATGAGGAGTTGTGGCCCGTTGTCA
GGCAACGTGGCGTGGTGTGCACTGTGTTTGCTGACGCAACCCCCACTGGTTGGGGCATTGCCACCACCTG
TCAGCTCCTTTCCGGGACTTTCGCTTTCCCCCTCCCTATTGCCACGGCGGAACTCATCGCCGCCTGCCTT
GCCCGCTGCTGGACAGGGGCTCGGCTGTTGGGCACTGACAATTCCGTGGTGTTGTCGGGGAAATCATCGT
CCTTTCCTTGGCTGCTCGCCTATGTTGCCACCTGGATTCTGCGCGGGACGTCCTTCTGCTACGTCCCTTC
GGCCCTCAATCCAGCGGACCTTCCTTCCCGCGGCCTGCTGCCGGCTCTGCGGCCTCTTCCGCGTCTTCGC
CTTCGCCCTCAGACGAGTCGGATCTCCCTTTGGGCCGCCTCCCCGCATCGATACCGAGCGCTGCTCGAGA
GATCTACGGGTGGCATCCCTGTGACCCCTCCCCAGTGCCTCTCCTGGCCCTGGAAGTTGCCACTCCAGTG
CCCACCAGCCTTGTCCTAATAAAATTAAGTTGCATCATTTTGTCTGACTAGGTGTCCTTCTATAATATTA
TGGGGTGGAGGGGGGTGGTATGGAGCAAGGGGCAAGTTGGGAAGACAACCTGTAGGGCCTGCGGGGTCTA
TTGGGAACCAAGCTGGAGTGCAGTGGCACAATCTTGGCTCACTGCAATCTCCGCCTCCTGGGTTCAAGCG
ATTCTCCTGCCTCAGCCTCCCGAGTTGTTGGGATTCCAGGCATGCATGACCAGGCTCAGCTAATTTTTGT
TTTTTTGGTAGAGACGGGGTTTCACCATATTGGCCAGGCTGGTCTCCAACTCCTAATCTCAGGTGATCTA
CCCACCTTGGCCTCCCAAATTGCTGGGATTACAGGCGTGAACCACTGCTCCCTTCCCTGTCCTTCTGATT
TTGTAGGTAACCACGTGCGGACCGAGCGGCCGCAGGAACCCCTAGTGATGGAGTTGGCCACTCCCTCTCT
GCGCGCTCGCTCGCTCACTGAGGCCGGGCGACCAAAGGTCGCCCGACGCCCGGGCTTTGCCCGGGCGGCC
TCAGTGAGCGAGCGAGCGCGCAGCTGCCTGCAGGGGCGCCTGATGCGGTATTTTCTCCTTACGCATCTGT
GCGGTATTTCACACCGCATA
[95 nt withheld, positions 4571-4665]
T
[46 nt withheld, positions 4667-4712]
C
[141 nt withheld, positions 4714-4854]
CCTTTGACGTTGGAGTCCACGTTCTTT
[37 nt withheld, positions 4882-4918]
ACTCTATCTCGGGCTATTCTTTTGATTTATAAGGGATTTTGCCGATTTCGGTCTATTGGTTAAAAAATGA
GCTGATTTAACAAAAATTTAACGCGAATTTTAACAAAATATTAACGTTTACAATTTTATGGTGCACTCTC
AGTACAATCTGCTCTGATGCCGCATAGTTAAGCCAGCCCCGACACCCGCCAACACCCGCTGACGCGCCCT
GACGGGCTTGTCTGCTCCCGGCATCCGCTTACAGACAAGCTGTGACCGTCTCCGGGAGCTGCATGTGTCA
GAGGTTTTCACCGTCATCACCGAAACGCGCGAGACGAAAGGGCCTCGTGATACGCCTATTTTTATAGGTT
AATGTCATGATAATAATGGTTTCTTAGACGTCAGGTGGCACTTTTCGGGGAAATGTGCGCGGAACCCCTA
TTTGTTTATTTTTCTAAATACATTCAAATATGTATCCGCTCATGAGACAATAACCCTGATAAATGCTTCA
ATAATATTGAAAAAGGAAGAGTATGAGTATTCAACATTTCCGTGTCGCCCTTATTCCCTTTTTTGCGGCA
TTTTGCCTTCCTGTTTTTGCTCACCCAGAAACGCTGGTGAAAGTAAAAGATGCTGAAGATCAGTTGGGTG
CACGAGTGGGTTACATCGAACTGGATCTCAACAGCGGTAAGATCCTTGAGAGTTTTCGCCCCGAAGAACG
TTTTCCAATGATGAGCACTTTTAAAGTTCTGCTATGTGGCGCGGTATTATCCCGTATTGACGCCGGGCAA
GAGCAACTCGGTCGCCGCATACACTATTCTCAGAATGACTTGGTTGAGTACTCACCAGTCACAGAAAAGC
ATCTTACGGATGGCATGACAGTAAGAGAATTATGCAGTGCTGCCATAACCATGAGTGATAACACTGCGGC
CAACTTACTTCTGACAACGATCGGAGGACCGAAGGAGCTAACCGCTTTTTTGCACAACATGGGGGATCAT
GTAACTCGCCTTGATCGTTGGGAACCGGAGCTGAATGAAGCCATACCAAACGACGAGCGTGACACCACGA
TGCCTGTAGCAATGGCAACAACGTTGCGCAAACTATTAACTGGCGAACTACTTACTCTAGCTTCCCGGCA
ACAATTAATAGACTGGATGGAGGCGGATAAAGTTGCAGGACCACTTCTGCGCTCGGCCCTTCCGGCTGGC
TGGTTTATTGCTGATAAATCTGGAGCCGGTGAGCGTGGGTCTCGCGGTATCATTGCAGCACTGGGGCCAG
ATGGTAAGCCCTCCCGTATCGTAGTTATCTACACGACGGGGAGTCAGGCAACTATGGATGAACGAAATAG
ACAGATCGCTGAGATAGGTGCCTCACTGATTAAGCATTGGTAACTGTCAGACCAAGTTTACTCATATATA
CTTTAGATTGATTTAAAACTTCATTTTTAATTTAAAAGGATCTAGGTGAAGATCCTTTTTGATAATCTCA
TGACCAAAATCCCTTAACGTGAGTTTTCGTTCCACTGAGCGTCAGACCCCGTAGAAAAGATCAAAGGATC
TTCTTGAGATCCTTTTTTTCTGCGCGTAATCTGCTGCTTGCAAACAAAAAAACCACCGCTACCAGCGGTG
GTTTGTTTGCCGGATCAAGAGCTACCAACTCTTTTTCCGAAGGTAACTGGCTTCAGCAGAGCGCAGATAC
CAAATACTGTTCTTCTAGTGTAGCCGTAGTTAGGCCACCACTTCAAGAACTCTGTAGCACCGCCTACATA
CCTCGCTCTGCTAATCCTGTTACCAGTGGCTGCTGCCAGTGGCGATAAGTCGTGTCTTACCGGGTTGGAC
TCAAGACGATAGTTACCGGATAAGGCGCAGCGGTCGGGCTGAACGGGGGGTTCGTGCACACAGCCCAGCT
TGGAGCGAACGACCTACACCGAACTGAGATACCTACAGCGTGAGCTATGAGAAAGCGCCACGCTTCCCGA
AGGGAGAAAGGCGGACAGGTATCCGGTAAGCGGCAGGGTCGGAACAGGAGAGCGCACGAGGGAGCTTCCA
GGGGGAAACGCCTGGTATCTTTATAGTCCTGTCGGGTTTCGCCACCTCTGACTTGAGCGTCGATTTTTGT
GATGCTCGTCAGGGGGGCGGAGCCTATGGAAAAACGCCAGCAACGCGGCCTTTTTACGGTTCCTGGCCTT
TTGCTGGCCTTTTGCTCACATGT
Features (pLannotate 1.2.2; 24 found; start..end, strand, type, name):
     12..39      +  repeat_region  AAV2 ITR (fragment): inverted terminal repeat of adeno-associated virus serotype 2 inverted
     68..95      +  repeat_region  AAV2 ITR (fragment): inverted terminal repeat of adeno-associated virus serotype 2 inverted
    158..224     +  CDS            small t antigen (fragment): SV40 (simian virus 40) small t antigen
    231..1409    +  promoter       EF-1α promoter: strong constitutive promoter for human elongation factor EF-1α
   1416..1433    +  misc_feature   MCS (fragment): pUC18/19 multiple cloning site
   1440..1473    +  protein_bind   lox2272: Cre-mediated recombination occurs in the 8-bp core sequence (GGATACTT). lox2272 sites are compatible with each other, but incompatible with loxP or loxN sites (Lee and Saito, 1988). Cre recombinase
   1474..1523    -  intron         β-globin intron (fragment): internally truncated intron from human β-globin
   1524..1557    +  protein_bind   loxP: Cre-mediated recombination occurs in the 8-bp core sequence (GCATACAT). Cre recombinase
   1572..1766    -  CDS            Kcnb1 (fragment): KCNB1_RAT - Experimental evidence at protein level: Swiss-Prot protein existence level 1. Voltage-gated potassium channel that mediates transmembrane potassium transport in excitable membranes, primarily in the brain, but also in the pancreas and cardiovascular system. Contributes to the regulation of the action potential (AP) repolarization, duration and frequency of repetitive AP firing in neurons, muscle cells and endocrine cells and plays a role in homeostatic attenuation of electrical excitability throughout the brain (PubMed:10024359, PubMed:10618149, PubMed:12451110, PubMed:17379638, Pu
   1914..2630    -  CDS            cEGFP: cEGFP is a basic (constitutively fluorescent) green fluorescent protein published in 2008, derived from Aequorea victoria.
   3096..3129    -  protein_bind   lox2272: Cre-mediated recombination occurs in the 8-bp core sequence (GGATACTT). lox2272 sites are compatible with each other, but incompatible with loxP or loxN sites (Lee and Saito, 1988). Cre recombinase
   3130..3179    -  intron         β-globin intron (fragment): internally truncated intron from human β-globin
   3180..3213    -  protein_bind   loxP: Cre-mediated recombination occurs in the 8-bp core sequence (GCATACAT). Cre recombinase
   3214..3238    +  misc_feature   MCS (fragment): pBluescript multiple cloning site
   3238..3826    +  misc_feature   WPRE: woodchuck hepatitis virus posttranscriptional regulatory element
   3858..4334    +  polyA_signal   hGH poly(A) signal: human growth hormone polyadenylation signal
   4374..4514    +  repeat_region  AAV2 ITR: inverted terminal repeat of adeno-associated virus serotype 2 inverted
   4519..4570    -  misc_feature   bom (fragment): basis of mobility region from pBR322
   4589..5044    +  rep_origin     f1 ori (sequence partly withheld): f1 bacteriophage origin of replication; arrow indicates direction of (+) strand synthesis
   5045..5094    -  misc_feature   bom (fragment): basis of mobility region from pBR322
   5196..5231    -  CDS            rop (fragment): Rop protein, which maintains plasmids at low copy number; rop
   5326..5430    +  promoter       AmpR promoter: bla
   5431..6291    +  CDS            AmpR: β-lactamase; bla; confers resistance to ampicillin, carbenicillin, and related antibiotics
   6462..7050    +  rep_origin     ori: high-copy-number ColE1/pMB1/pBR322/pUC origin of replication
