[The description below was written by a language model from this plasmid's Addgene catalogue record and pLannotate feature annotations shown in this document.]
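Description:
AAV-EF1a-FLEx-ASAP4b-Kv-WPRE is an adeno-associated virus transfer plasmid built on a pAAV backbone for Cre-dependent expression of a genetically encoded voltage indicator. It is propagated in bacteria as a high-copy plasmid through a ColE1/pUC-type origin and selected with ampicillin via the β-lactamase gene; an f1 phage origin is also present. The expression cassette is flanked by AAV2 inverted terminal repeats, which allow it to be packaged into recombinant AAV particles. The annotation detects the 5' ITR only as short fragments and the 3' ITR in full. This may reflect how difficult these repeats are to sequence and annotate, and the record does not show whether the 5' repeat is intact.

Transcription is driven by the strong constitutive human EF-1α promoter. Downstream, the coding sequence sits in reverse orientation between two pairs of mutually incompatible recombinase sites, lox2272 and loxP, arranged head-to-head as a FLEx (DIO) switch. Cre recombinase inverts the cassette and then excises one site of each pair, which locks the open reading frame in the sense orientation, so only Cre-expressing cells produce the protein. The inverted payload includes a GFP-derived fluorescent domain, consistent with an ASAP-family sensor, and a fragment of the rat Kv2.1 (Kcnb1) channel that serves as the "Kv" tag enriching the indicator at the soma. A WPRE and the human growth hormone polyadenylation signal follow the switch to enhance transcript stability and expression.

The plasmid name and purpose field specify ASAP4b, whereas the insert field reads ASAP4e-Kv, and the feature table cannot resolve which variant is present. The associated work concerns positively tuned voltage indicators for extended electrical recordings in the brain, which suggests use in imaging membrane potential in genetically defined neurons.
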