Addgene plasmid #201032: AAV-EF1a-FLEx-ASAP4b-Kv-WPRE
Purpose: Expresses somatically enriched ASAP4b from the EF-1alpha promoter in a cre-dependent manner
Depositing lab: Michael Lin. Depositing organization: Stanford University. Publication: A positively tuned voltage indicator for extended electrical recordings in the brain. Evans SW, Shi DQ, Chavarha M, Plitt MH, Taxidis J, Madruga B, Fan JL, Hwang FJ, van Keulen SC, Suomivuori CM, Pang MM, Su S, Lee S, Hao YA, Zhang G, Jiang D, Pradhan L, Roth RH, Liu Y, Dorian CC, Reese AL, Negrean A, Losonczy A, Makinson CD, Wang S, Clandinin TR, Dror RO, Ding JB, Ji N, Golshani P, Giocomo LM, Bi GQ, Lin MZ. Nat Methods. 2023 Jul;20(7):1104-1113. doi: 10.1038/s41592-023-01913-z. Epub 2023 Jul 6. PubMed 37429962.
Backbone
  Vector backbone: pAAV
  Vector type: AAV
Growth in bacteria
  Bacterial resistance: Ampicillin, 100 μg/mL
  Growth temperature: 37°C
  Growth strain: NEB Stable
  Copy number: High Copy
Gene/Insert
  Gene/Insert name: ASAP4e-Kv
Terms and licenses: Academic/Nonprofit Terms; Industry Terms: Not Available to Industry
How to cite: AAV-EF1a-FLEx-ASAP4b-Kv-WPRE was a gift from Michael Lin (Addgene plasmid # 201032 ; http://n2t.net/addgene:201032 ; RRID:Addgene_201032)
